>Addgene plasmid #124273 | Lamin A (R482Q)-mRFP | addgene full sequence | sequence record 241964 | Addgene NGS Result
GTTATTAATAGTAATCAATTACGGGGTCATTAGTTCATAGCCCATATATGGAGTTCCGCGTTACATAACT
TACGGTAAATGGCCCGCCTGGCTGACCGCCCAACGACCCCCGCCCATTGACGTCAATAATGACGTATGTT
CCCATAGTAACGCCAATAGGGACTTTCCATTGACGTCAATGGGTGGAGTATTTACGGTAAACTGCCCACT
TGGCAGTACATCAAGTGTATCATATGCCAAGTACGCCCCCTATTGACGTCAATGACGGTAAATGGCCCGC
CTGGCATTATGCCCAGTACATGACCTTATGGGACTTTCCTACTTGGCAGTACATCTACGTATTAGTCATC
GCTATTACCATGGTGATGCGGTTTTGGCAGTACATCAATGGGCGTGGATAGCGGTTTGACTCACGGGGAT
TTCCAAGTCTCCACCCCATTGACGTCAATGGGAGTTTGTTTTGGCACCAAAATCAACGGGACTTTCCAAA
ATGTCGTAACAACTCCGCCCCATTGACGCAAATGGGCGGTAGGCGTGTACGGTGGGAGGTCTATATAAGC
AGAGCTGGTTTAGTGAACCGTCAGATCCGCTAGCGCTACCGGACTCAGATCTCGAGCTCAAGCTTCGAAT
TCTGCAGTCGACGGTACCGCGGGCCCGGGATCCGAATGGCCATGGAGACCCCGTCCCAGCGGCGCGCCAC
CCGCAGCGGGGCGCAGGCCAGCTCCACTCCGCTGTCGCCCACCCGCATCACCCGGCTGCAGGAGAAGGAG
GACCTGCAGGAGCTCAATGATCGCTTGGCGGTCTACATCGACCGTGTGCGCTCGCTGGAAACGGAGAACG
CAGGGCTGCGCCTTCGCATCACCGAGTCTGAAGAGGTGGTCAGCCGCGAGGTGTCCGGCATCAAGGCCGC
CTACGAGGCCGAGCTCGGGGATGCCCGCAAGACCCTTGACTCAGTAGCCAAGGAGCGCGCCCGCCTGCAG
CTGGAGCTGAGCAAAGTGCGTGAGGAGTTTAAGGAGCTGAAAGCGCGCAATACCAAGAAGGAGGGTGACC
TGATAGCTGCTCAGGCTCGGCTGAAGGACCTGGAGGCTCTGCTGAACTCCAAGGAGGCCGCACTGAGCAC
TGCTCTCAGTGAGAAGCGCACGCTGGAGGGCGAGCTGCATGATCTGCGGGGCCAGGTGGCCAAGCTTGAG
GCAGCCCTAGGTGAGGCCAAGAAGCAACTTCAGGATGAGATGCTGCGGCGGGTGGATGCTGAGAACAGGC
TGCAGACCATGAAGGAGGAACTGGACTTCCAGAAGAACATCTACAGTGAGGAGCTGCGTGAGACCAAGCG
CCGTCATGAGACCCGACTGGTGGAGATTGACAATGGGAAGCAGCGTGAGTTTGAGAGCCGGCTGGCGGAT
GCGCTGCAGGAACTGCGGGCCCAGCATGAGGACCAGGTGGAGCAGTATAAGAAGGAGCTGGAGAAGACTT
ATTCTGCCAAGCTGGACAATGCCAGGCAGTCTGCTGAGAGGAACAGCAACCTGGTGGGGGCTGCCCACGA
GGAGCTGCAGCAGTCGCGCATCCGCATCGACAGCCTCTCTGCCCAGCTCAGCCAGCTCCAGAAGCAGCTG
GCAGCCAAGGAGGCGAAGCTTCGAGACCTGGAGGACTCACTGGCCCGTGAGCGGGACACCAGCCGGCGGC
TGCTGGCGGAAAAGGAGCGGGAGATGGCCGAGATGCGGGCAAGGATGCAGCAGCAGCTGGACGAGTACCA
GGAGCTTCTGGACATCAAGCTGGCCCTGGACATGGAGATCCACGCCTACCGCAAGCTCTTGGAGGGCGAG
GAGGAGAGGCTACGCCTGTCCCCCAGCCCTACCTCGCAGCGCAGCCGTGGCCGTGCTTCCTCTCACTCAT
CCCAGACACAGGGTGGGGGCAGCGTCACCAAAAAGCGCAAACTGGAGTCCACTGAGAGCCGCAGCAGCTT
CTCACAGCACGCACGCACTAGCGGGCGCGTGGCCGTGGAGGAGGTGGATGAGGAGGGCAAGTTTGTCCGG
CTGCGCAACAAGTCCAATGAGGACCAGTCCATGGGCAATTGGCAGATCAAGCGCCAGAATGGAGATGATC
CCTTGCTGACTTACCAGTTCCCACCAAAGTTCACCCTGAAGGCTGGGCAGGTGGTGACGATCTGGGCTGC
AGGAGCTGGGGCCACCCACAGCCCCCCTACCGACCTGGTGTGGAAGGCACAGAACACCTGGGGCTGCGGG
AACAGCCTGCGTACGGCTCTCATCAACTCCACTGGGGAAGAAGTGGCCATGCGCAAGCTGGTGCGCTCAG
TGACTGTGGTTGAGGACGACGAGGATGAGGATGGAGATGACCTGCTCCATCACCACCACGGCTCCCACTG
CAGCAGCTCGGGGGACCCCGCTGAGTACAACCTGCGCTCGCGCACCGTGCTGTGCGGGACCTGCGGGCAG
CCTGCCGACAAGGCATCTGCCAGCGGCTCAGGAGCCCAGGTGGGCGGACCCATCTCCTCTGGCTCTTCTG
CCTCCAGTGTCACGGTCACTCGCAGCTACCGCAGTGTGGGGGGCAGTGGGGGTGGCAGCTTCGGGGACAA
TCTGGTCACCCGCTCCTACGGTGGCGGTGGCTCTGGAGGTGGTGGGTCCATGGCCTCCTCCGAGGACGTC
ATCAAGGAGTTCATGCGCTTCAAGGTGCGCATGGAGGGCTCCGTGAACGGCCACGAGTTCGAGATCGAGG
GCGAGGGCGAGGGCCGCCCCTACGAGGGCACCCAGACCGCCAAGCTGAAGGTGACCAAGGGCGGCCCCCT
GCCCTTCGCCTGGGACATCCTGTCCCCTCAGTTCCAGTACGGCTCCAAGGCCTACGTGAAGCACCCCGCC
GACATCCCCGACTACTTGAAGCTGTCCTTCCCCGAGGGCTTCAAGTGGGAGCGCGTGATGAACTTCGAGG
ACGGCGGCGTGGTGACCGTGACCCAGGACTCCTCCCTGCAGGACGGCGAGTTCATCTACAAGGTGAAGCT
GCGCGGCACCAACTTCCCCTCCGACGGCCCCGTAATTCAGAAGAAGACGATGGGCTGGGAGGCCTCCACC
GAGCGGATGTACCCCGAGGACGGCGCCCTGAAGGGCGAGATCAAGATGAGGCTGAAGCTGAAGGACGGCG
GCCACTACGACGCCGAGGTCAAGACCACCTACATGGCCAAGAAGCCCGTGCAGCTGCCCGGCGCCTACAA
GACCGACATCAAGCTGGACATCACCTCCCACAACGAGGACTACACCATCGTGGAACAGTACGAGCGCGCC
GAGGGCCGCCACTCCACCGGCGCCCTGTACAAGTAAGCGGCCGCGACTCTAGATCATAATCAGCCATACC
ACATTTGTAGAGGTTTTACTTGCTTTAAAAAACCTCCCACACCTCCCCCTGAACCTGAAACATAAAATGA
ATGCAATTGTTGTTGTTAACTTGTTTATTGCAGCTTATAATGGTTACAAATAAAGCAATAGCATCACAAA
TTTCACAAATAAAGCATTTTTTTCACTGCATTCTAGTTGTGGTTTGTCCAAACTCATCAATGTATCTTAA
GGCGTAAATTGTAAGCGTTAATATTTTGTTAAAATTCGCGTTAAATTTTTGTTAAATCAGCTCATTTTTT
AACCAATAGGCCGAAATCGGCAAAATCCCTTATAAATCAAAAGAATAGACCGAGATAGGGT
[37 nt withheld, positions 3702-3738]
AAAGAACGTGGACTCCAACGTCAAAGG
[49 nt withheld, positions 3766-3814]
T
[91 nt withheld, positions 3816-3906]
G
[124 nt withheld, positions 3908-4031]
CAGGTGGCACTTTTCGGGGAAATGTGCGCGGAACCCCTATTTGTTTATTTTTCTAAATACATTCAAATAT
GTATCCGCTCATGAGACAATAACCCTGATAAATGCTTCAATAATATTGAAAAAGGAAGAGTCCTGAGGCG
GAAAGAACCAGCTGTGGAATGTGTGTCAGTTAGGGTGTGGAAAGTCCCCAGGCTCCCCAGCAGGCAGAAG
TATGCAAAGCATGCATCTCAATTAGTCAGCAACCAGGTGTGGAAAGTCCCCAGGCTCCCCAGCAGGCAGA
AGTATGCAAAGCATGCATCTCAATTAGTCAGCAACCATAGTCCCGCCCCTAACTCCGCCCATCCCGCCCC
TAACTCCGCCCAGTTCCGCCCATTCTCCGCCCCATGGCTGACTAATTTTTTTTATTTATGCAGAGGCCGA
GGCCGCCTCGGCCTCTGAGCTATTCCAGAAGTAGTGAGGAGGCTTTTTTGGAGGCCTAGGCTTTTGCAAA
GATCGATCAAGAGACAGGATGAGGATCGTTTCGCATGATTGAACAAGATGGATTGCACGCAGGTTCTCCG
GCCGCTTGGGTGGAGAGGCTATTCGGCTATGACTGGGCACAACAGACAATCGGCTGCTCTGATGCCGCCG
TGTTCCGGCTGTCAGCGCAGGGGCGCCCGGTTCTTTTTGTCAAGACCGACCTGTCCGGTGCCCTGAATGA
ACTGCAAGACGAGGCAGCGCGGCTATCGTGGCTGGCCACGACGGGCGTTCCTTGCGCAGCTGTGCTCGAC
GTTGTCACTGAAGCGGGAAGGGACTGGCTGCTATTGGGCGAAGTGCCGGGGCAGGATCTCCTGTCATCTC
ACCTTGCTCCTGCCGAGAAAGTATCCATCATGGCTGATGCAATGCGGCGGCTGCATACGCTTGATCCGGC
TACCTGCCCATTCGACCACCAAGCGAAACATCGCATCGAGCGAGCACGTACTCGGATGGAAGCCGGTCTT
GTCGATCAGGATGATCTGGACGAAGAGCATCAGGGGCTCGCGCCAGCCGAACTGTTCGCCAGGCTCAAGG
CGAGCATGCCCGACGGCGAGGATCTCGTCGTGACCCATGGCGATGCCTGCTTGCCGAATATCATGGTGGA
AAATGGCCGCTTTTCTGGATTCATCGACTGTGGCCGGCTGGGTGTGGCGGACCGCTATCAGGACATAGCG
TTGGCTACCCGTGATATTGCTGAAGAGCTTGGCGGCGAATGGGCTGACCGCTTCCTCGTGCTTTACGGTA
TCGCCGCTCCCGATTCGCAGCGCATCGCCTTCTATCGCCTTCTTGACGAGTTCTTCTGAGCGGGACTCTG
GGGTTCGAAATGACCGACCAAGCGACGCCCAACCTGCCATCACGAGATTTCGATTCCACCGCCGCCTTCT
ATGAAAGGTTGGGCTTCGGAATCGTTTTCCGGGACGCCGGCTGGATGATCCTCCAGCGCGGGGATCTCAT
GCTGGAGTTCTTCGCCCACCCTAGGGGGAGGCTAACTGAAACACGGAAGGAGACAATACCGGAAGGAACC
CGCGCTATGACGGCAATAAAAAGACAGAATAAAACGCACGGTGTTGGGTCGTTTGTTCATAAACGCGGGG
TTCGGTCCCAGGGCTGGCACTCTGTCGATACCCCACCGAGACCCCATTGGGGCCAATACGCCCGCGTTTC
TTCCTTTTCCCCACCCCACCCCCCAAGTTCGGGTGAAGGCCCAGGGCTCGCAGCCAACGTCGGGGCGGCA
GGCCCTGCCATAGCCTCAGGTTACTCATATATACTTTAGATTGATTTAAAACTTCATTTTTAATTTAAAA
GGATCTAGGTGAAGATCCTTTTTGATAATCTCATGACCAAAATCCCTTAACGTGAGTTTTCGTTCCACTG
AGCGTCAGACCCCGTAGAAAAGATCAAAGGATCTTCTTGAGATCCTTTTTTTCTGCGCGTAATCTGCTGC
TTGCAAACAAAAAAACCACCGCTACCAGCGGTGGTTTGTTTGCCGGATCAAGAGCTACCAACTCTTTTTC
CGAAGGTAACTGGCTTCAGCAGAGCGCAGATACCAAATACTGTTCTTCTAGTGTAGCCGTAGTTAGGCCA
CCACTTCAAGAACTCTGTAGCACCGCCTACATACCTCGCTCTGCTAATCCTGTTACCAGTGGCTGCTGCC
AGTGGCGATAAGTCGTGTCTTACCGGGTTGGACTCAAGACGATAGTTACCGGATAAGGCGCAGCGGTCGG
GCTGAACGGGGGGTTCGTGCACACAGCCCAGCTTGGAGCGAACGACCTACACCGAACTGAGATACCTACA
GCGTGAGCTATGAGAAAGCGCCACGCTTCCCGAAGGGAGAAAGGCGGACAGGTATCCGGTAAGCGGCAGG
GTCGGAACAGGAGAGCGCACGAGGGAGCTTCCAGGGGGAAACGCCTGGTATCTTTATAGTCCTGTCGGGT
TTCGCCACCTCTGACTTGAGCGTCGATTTTTGTGATGCTCGTCAGGGGGGCGGAGCCTATGGAAAAACGC
CAGCAACGCGGCCTTTTTACGGTTCCTGGCCTTTTGCTGGCCTTTTGCTCACATGTTCTTTCCTGCGTTA
TCCCCTGATTCTGTGGATAACCGTATTACCGCCATGCATTA
Features (pLannotate 1.2.2; 15 found; start..end, strand, type, name):
     59..362     +  enhancer       CMV enhancer: human cytomegalovirus immediate early enhancer
    363..566     +  promoter       CMV promoter: human cytomegalovirus (CMV) immediate early promoter
    607..663     +  misc_feature   MCS: multiple cloning site
    672..2597    +  CDS            LMNA: LMNA_HUMAN - Also known as LMN1. Experimental evidence at protein level: Swiss-Prot protein existence level 1. Prelamin-A/C can accelerate smooth muscle cell senescence. It acts to disrupt mitosis and induce DNA damage in vascular smooth muscle cells (VSMCs), leading to mitotic failure, genomic instability, and premature senescence. From Homo sapiens (Human).
   2640..3314    +  CDS            mRFP1: mRFP1 is a basic (constitutively fluorescent) red fluorescent protein published in 2002, derived from Discosoma sp.. It is reported to be a somewhat slowly-maturing monomer with low acid sensitivity.
   3342..3425    +  CDS            large T antigen (fragment): large T antigen from SV40 (simian virus 40)
   3448..3569    +  polyA_signal   SV40 poly(A) signal: SV40 polyadenylation signal
   3603..4031    -  rep_origin     f1 ori (sequence partly withheld): f1 bacteriophage origin of replication; arrow indicates direction of (+) strand synthesis
   4058..4162    +  promoter       AmpR promoter: bla
   4164..4521    +  promoter       SV40 promoter: SV40 enhancer and early promoter
   4556..5350    +  CDS            NeoR/KanR: aminoglycoside phosphotransferase from Tn5; aph(3')-II (or nptII); confers resistance to neomycin, kanamycin, and G418 (Geneticin®)
   5371..5523    +  CDS            ble (fragment): BLE_KLEPN - Experimental evidence at protein level: Swiss-Prot protein existence level 1. Binding protein with a strong affinity to the bleomycin family of antibiotics. Binds to CL990; an antimitotic-antibiotic compound. From Klebsiella pneumoniae.
   5582..5629    +  polyA_signal   HSV TK poly(A) signal: herpes simplex virus thymidine kinase polyadenylation signal (Cole and Stacy, 1985)
   5720..5736    -  polyA_signal   bGH poly(A) signal (fragment): bovine growth hormone polyadenylation signal
   5958..6546    +  rep_origin     ori: high-copy-number ColE1/pMB1/pBR322/pUC origin of replication
