[The description below was written by a language model from this plasmid's Addgene catalogue record and pLannotate feature annotations shown in this document.]
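Description:
Lamin A (R482Q)-mRFP is a mammalian expression plasmid built on the mRFP-N2 backbone, an N-series fluorescent-protein fusion vector in which the gene of interest is placed upstream of, and in frame with, the reporter. It is propagated in E. coli as a high-copy plasmid from a ColE1/pUC-type origin and selected with kanamycin. The resistance marker is the Tn5 aminoglycoside phosphotransferase (NeoR/KanR), arranged behind both a bacterial bla promoter and the SV40 enhancer/early promoter and followed by an HSV TK polyadenylation signal. The same gene therefore confers kanamycin resistance in bacteria and can support G418 selection of transfected mammalian cells. An f1 origin is also present. The short large T antigen, ble and bGH poly(A) fragments in the annotation appear to be backbone remnants rather than functional parts.

The payload is human LMNA carrying the R482Q substitution, inserted by Gibson cloning downstream of the multiple cloning site and fused at its C terminus to the monomeric red fluorescent protein mRFP1. Expression is driven by the human cytomegalovirus immediate early enhancer and promoter and terminated by the SV40 polyadenylation signal, giving strong constitutive expression in most mammalian cell lines. Lamin A is a nuclear lamina intermediate filament protein, and the R482Q mutation is associated with familial partial lipodystrophy (FPLD). The fusion allows the mutant protein to be visualised directly in cells, for example to examine its localisation and behaviour at the nuclear envelope. The record does not describe specific experiments, though it notes the construct derives from a set of cloned lamin A mutants.
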