Addgene plasmid #124273: Lamin A (R482Q)-mRFP
Purpose: Lamin A mutant (R482Q), C-terminally tagged with mRFP. Mutation associated with FPLD lipodystrophy.
Depositing lab: Eric Schirmer.
Backbone
  Vector backbone: mRFP-N2
  Vector type: Mammalian Expression
Growth in bacteria
  Bacterial resistance: Kanamycin, 50 μg/mL
  Growth temperature: 37°C
  Growth strain: DH5alpha
  Copy number: High Copy
Gene/Insert
  Gene/Insert name: LMNA (R482Q)
  Species: H. sapiens (human)
  Mutation: LMNA (R482Q)
  Entrez Gene: LMNA (a.k.a. CDCD1, CDDC, CMD1A, CMT2B1, EMD2, FPL, FPLD, FPLD2, HGPS, IDC, LDP1, LFP, LGMD1B, LMN1, LMNC, LMNL1, MADA, PRO1)
  Tag / fusion protein: mRFP (C terminal on insert)
  Cloning method: Gibson Cloning
Resource information
  A portion of this plasmid was derived from a plasmid made by: Lamin A mutants were cloned by Peter Meinke 2018 (Ludwig-Maximilians-University of Munich). mRFP was a gift from Anne Straub in 2005
Terms and licenses: Academic/Nonprofit Terms; Industry Terms: Not Available to Industry
How to cite: Lamin A (R482Q)-mRFP was a gift from Eric Schirmer (Addgene plasmid # 124273 ; http://n2t.net/addgene:124273 ; RRID:Addgene_124273)
